>Addgene plasmid #159920 | pAAV-CMV-FLEX-SaCas9-U6-sgVamp2 | addgene full sequence | sequence record 317338 | Addgene NGS Result
GACATTGATTATTGACTAGTTATTAATAGTAATCAATTACGGGGTCATTAGTTCATAGCCCATATATGGA
GTTCCGCGTTACATAACTTACGGTAAATGGCCCGCCTGGCTGACCGCCCAACGACCCCCGCCCATTGACG
TCAATAATGACGTATGTTCCCATAGTAACGCCAATAGGGACTTTCCATTGACGTCAATGGGTGGAGTATT
TACGGTAAACTGCCCACTTGGCAGTACATCAAGTGTATCATATGCCAAGTACGCCCCCTATTGACGTCAA
TGACGGTAAATGGCCCGCCTGGCATTATGCCCAGTACATGACCTTATGGGACTTTCCTACTTGGCAGTAC
ATCTACGTATTAGTCATCGCTATTACCATGGTGATGCGGTTTTGGCAGTACATCAATGGGCGTGGATAGC
GGTTTGACTCACGGGGATTTCCAAGTCTCCACCCCATTGACGTCAATGGGAGTTTGTTTTGGCACCAAAA
TCAACGGGACTTTCCAAAATGTCGTAACAACTCCGCCCCATTGACGCAAATGGGCGGTAGGCGTGTACGG
TGGGAGGTCTATATAAGCAGAGCTCTCTGGCTAACTACCGGTGCTAGCGTCGACTCCGGAATAACTTCGT
ATAGGATACTTTATACGAAGTTATGCAGAATGGTAGCTGGATTGTAGCTGCTATTAGCAATATGAAACCT
CTTAATAACTTCGTATAGCATACATTATACGAAGTTATGGCGCGCCTTAAGCGTAATCTGGAACATCGTA
TGGGTAAGCGTAATCTGGAACATCGTATGGGTAAGCGTAATCTGGAACATCGTATGGGTAGGATCCCTTT
TTCTTTTTTGCCTGGCCGGCCTTTTTCGTGGCCGCCGGCCTTTTGCCCTTTTTGATGATCTGAGGGTGCT
TCTTAGATTTCACTTCATACAGGTTGCCCAGAATGTCTGTGCTGTACTTCTTAATGCTCTGGGTCTTGGA
GGCGATTGTCTTAATGATCCTGGGGGGCCTCTTGTCGTTCATGTTTTCCAGGTACTCGCGGTAGGTGATG
TCGATCATGTTCACTTCGATCCGGTTCAGCAGGTCGTTGTTCACGCCGATCACTCTATACAGCTCGCCGT
TGATCTTGATCAGATCGTTGTTGTAGAAGGAGGCGATAAACTCGGCCTGGTTGCTGATCTTCTTCAGCTT
CTTAGCTTCCTCATAGCACTTGCTATTCACTTCGTAGTAGTTTTCTTTTTTGATCACATCCAGATTCTTC
ACGGTCACGAACTTGTACACGCCATTGTCCAGGTACACGTCGAATCTGTAGGGCTTCAGGGACAGCTTCA
CGACCTTGTTTCTGCTGTTGGGGTAGTCGTCGGTGATGTCCAGATGGGCGTTCAGTTTGTTGCCGTAATA
CTTAATCTTCTTGATCACGGGGCCGTTGTCCTTTTTGGAGTACTTGGTCAGGTAGTTCCCGGTTTCCTCG
TAGTACTTGTACAGGGGATTCTTCTCGTCGCCGTACTGTTCCATAATCAGCTTCAGTTTCTGGTAGGTCT
GGGGGTCGTGGTGGTACATCAGCAGCTTTTCGGGGCTCTTGTTGATCAGCTTTTTCAGCTTGTCATTGTC
CTTGTCGTACAGGCCGTTCAGATTGTTCACGATCAGGGTGTTGCCCTTGTCGTCCTTCCGGGTGGAGTAC
AGGGTGTCGTTAATCAGCTCTCTATTAGGCTTCTTGTCCACCCGGTGGCTGTACTTGTAGTCCTTGAAGT
CCTTAATGTGCTTGATCTGGTGGGGGGTGATGAAGATCTCTTTGTACTCCTGCTCGGTTTCGATCTCGGG
CATGCTCTCGGCCTGCTTTTCCTCGAACATCTGGTTTTCCATCACTTTTTTGGCCTTGTCCAGTTTCTTC
CACTCTTTGAAGATGAAATCGGCGTTGGCAATGATCAGGGCGTCCTCGGCGTGGTGCTTGTACCCCTTGT
TCCGCTCTTTCTTAAACTTCCACTTCCGCCGCAGAAAGCTGGTGAAGCCGCCATTGATGGACTTCACTTT
CACGTCCAGGTTGTTCACTCTGAAGTAGCTCCGCAGCAGGTTCATCAGGCCTCTGGTGGCGTATCTGGTA
TCCACCAGGTTCCGGTTGATGAAGTCTTTCTGCACGGAGAACCTGTTGATGTCCCGTTCTTCCAGCAGAT
ACTCTTTCTTGGTCTTGCTGATTCTGCCCTTGCCCTTGGCCAGATTCAGGATGTGCTTCTTGAAGGTTTC
GTAGCTGATCTTGCTGTCGCTGCTGCTCAGGTACTGGAATGGGGTCCGGTTGCCCTTCTTGCTGTTTTCT
TCCTGCTTCACGAGCACCTTGTTGTTGAAGCTGTTGTCGAAGGACACGCTTCTGGGGATGATGTGGTCCA
CCTCATAGTTGAAGGGGTTGTTCAGCAGATCTTCCAGAGGGATGGCTTCCAGGCTGTACAGGCACTTGCC
TTCCTGCATGTCGTGCAGCTTGATCTTCTCGATCAGGTACTTGGCGTTCTCTTTGCCGGTGGTCCGGATG
ATTTCCTCGATCCGCTCGTTGGTCTGCCGGTTCCGCTTCTGCATCTCGTTGATCATTTTCTGGGCGTCCT
TGGAGTTCTTCTCGCGGGCCAGCTCGATAATGATGTCGTTGGGCAGGCCGTACTTCTTGATGATGGCGTT
GATCACTTTGATGCTCTGGATGAAGCTTCTCTTCACGACGGGGCTCAGGATGAAGTCGTCCACCAGGGTG
GTGGGGATCTCTTTCTGCTGGGACAGGTCCACCTTCTTGGGCACCAGCTTCAGCCGGTTGAAGATAGCGA
TCTGGTTGTCGTTGGTGTGCCACAGCTCGTCCAGGATCAGGTTGATGGCCTTCAGGCTCAGGTTGTGGGT
GCCGGTATAGCCCTTCAGATTAGAGATCTGCTCGATCTCTTCCTGGGTCAGCTCGGAGTTCAGATTGGTC
AGTTCTTCCTGGATGTCCTCGCTGCTCTGGTAGATGGTCAGGATCTTGGCAATCTGATCCAGCAGCTCGG
CGTTCTCAATAATCTCTTTCCGGGCGGTAATGTCCTTGATGTCGTGGTACACCTTCAGGTTGGTGAACTC
GGGCTTGCCGGTGCTGGTCACTCTGTAGCCCTTAATATCCTCTTCGTTCACGAGGATTTCTTTGGCGATC
TGCTTCAGGGTGGGCTTCTTCTTCTGCTTGAACACGTTCTCGATGATCTGGAACTTCTCGTAATATTCCA
GCTTCTCGTTCTCGTCCCTGGTGATCACGAGATTGTTCAGGTCGTTCAGGGCGTTGTACAGGTCGGCGTT
GTAGGCGTACTTCACGCTCCGCAGTTCCTCGGGGAAGTAGGTGCAGTGGCCCATCAGCATCTCGTACCAT
TCTTTGATGTCCTTCCAGCCGAAGGGGCTGCCCTCGCCAGGTCCCTCATAGTAGGTCCGCCGGGTTTCCA
GCAGGTCGATGTAGGTGTCGATGAAGCTCTGGTCCAGCTGGTGGTAGGCCTTCTGCACCTTCAGCAGCTG
TTTGGCTTCTTTCACGTAGTCGCTGGTCTTGAATCTGTTGATGCTGCCCCGCACTTCGCCGTCTTTCTTC
AGCCGTTCCAGCTGCAGTTCGGCCACGTATTTCTCTTCCAGGGCCTTGCTGTTCCGGCTGATCTGCTCTT
TGGTGGACAGCTCGTTGCCGGTGTCCTCTTCCACCTCGTTCACGTTGTGCACGCCTCTTCTCTTGGCCAG
GTGCAGCAGGGCGGCAGAGAACTCTTCCTCGCTCAGCTTCTGGCTCAGGCCCTTCACTCTGGCCTCGTAG
GGGTTGATGCCGCTCAGCTCGCTGTGGTCGGTCAGCAGGTTGTAGTCGAACAGCAGCTTCTTCACTCTCT
GGATTCTATGCCGCCTCCGCCGCTTCAGCCTTCTGGCGCCTCTCTTGCTCCGCCTGCCCTCGTTGTTTTC
CACGTTGGCCTCTTTGAACAGCCGCACGCCGGCATCGATCACGTCCCGTGTCTCGTAGTCGATGATGCCG
TAGCCCACGCTGGTGATGCCGATGTCCAGGCCCAGGATGTAGTTCCGCTTGGCTGCTGGGACTCCGTGGA
TACCGACCTTCCGCTTCTTCTTTGGGGCCATGCGGCCGCTGCAGACCGGTGCTAGCATAACTTCGTATAA
AGTATCCTATACGAAGTTATTTGCCTTAACCCAGAAATTATCACTGTTATTCTTTAGAATGGTGCAAAGA
ATAACTTCGTATAATGTATGCTATACGAAGTTATGAATTCCTAGAGCTCGCTGATCAGCCTCGACTGTGC
CTTCTAGTTGCCAGCCATCTGTTGTTTGCCCCTCCCCCGTGCCTTCCTTGACCCTGGAAGGTGCCACTCC
CACTGTCCTTTCCTAATAAAATGAGGAAATTGCATCGCATTGTCTGAGTAGGTGTCATTCTATTCTGGGG
GGTGGGGTGGGGCAGGACAGCAAGGGGGAGGATTGGGAAGAGAATAGCAGGCATGCTGGGGAGGTACCGA
GGGCCTATTTCCCATGATTCCTTCATATTTGCATATACGATACAAGGCTGTTAGAGAGATAATTGGAATT
AATTTGACTGTAAACACAAAGATATTAGTACAAAATACGTGACGTAGAAAGTAATAATTTCTTGGGTAGT
TTGCAGTTTTAAAATTATGTTTTAAAATGGACTATCATATGCTTACCGTAACTTGAAAGTATTTCGATTT
CTTGGCTTTATATATCTTGTGGAAAGGACGAAACACCGCGGGACCAGAAGTTGTCGGAGGTTTTAGTACT
CTGGAAACAGAATCTACTAAAACAAGGCAAAATGCCGTGTTTATCTCGTCAACTTGTTGGCGAGATTTTT
GCGGCCGCAGGAACCCCTAGTGATGGAGTTGGCCACTCCCTCTCTGCGCGCTCGCTCGCTCACTGAGGCC
GGGCGACCAAAGGTCGCCCGACGCCCGGGCTTTGCCCGGGCGGCCTCAGTGAGCGAGCGAGCGCGCAGCT
GCCTGCAGGGGCGCCTGATGCGGTATTTTCTCCTTACGCATCTGTGCGGTATTTCACACCGCATA
[95 nt withheld, positions 5036-5130]
T
[46 nt withheld, positions 5132-5177]
C
[141 nt withheld, positions 5179-5319]
CCTTTGACGTTGGAGTCCACGTTCTTT
[37 nt withheld, positions 5347-5383]
ACTCTATCTCGGGCTATTCTTTTGATTTATAAGGGATTTTGCCGATTTCGGTCTATTGGTTAAAAAATGA
GCTGATTTAACAAAAATTTAACGCGAATTTTAACAAAATATTAACGTTTACAATTTTATGGTGCACTCTC
AGTACAATCTGCTCTGATGCCGCATAGTTAAGCCAGCCCCGACACCCGCCAACACCCGCTGACGCGCCCT
GACGGGCTTGTCTGCTCCCGGCATCCGCTTACAGACAAGCTGTGACCGTCTCCGGGAGCTGCATGTGTCA
GAGGTTTTCACCGTCATCACCGAAACGCGCGAGACGAAAGGGCCTCGTGATACGCCTATTTTTATAGGTT
AATGTCATGATAATAATGGTTTCTTAGACGTCAGGTGGCACTTTTCGGGGAAATGTGCGCGGAACCCCTA
TTTGTTTATTTTTCTAAATACATTCAAATATGTATCCGCTCATGAGACAATAACCCTGATAAATGCTTCA
ATAATATTGAAAAAGGAAGAGTATGAGTATTCAACATTTCCGTGTCGCCCTTATTCCCTTTTTTGCGGCA
TTTTGCCTTCCTGTTTTTGCTCACCCAGAAACGCTGGTGAAAGTAAAAGATGCTGAAGATCAGTTGGGTG
CACGAGTGGGTTACATCGAACTGGATCTCAACAGCGGTAAGATCCTTGAGAGTTTTCGCCCCGAAGAACG
TTTTCCAATGATGAGCACTTTTAAAGTTCTGCTATGTGGCGCGGTATTATCCCGTATTGACGCCGGGCAA
GAGCAACTCGGTCGCCGCATACACTATTCTCAGAATGACTTGGTTGAGTACTCACCAGTCACAGAAAAGC
ATCTTACGGATGGCATGACAGTAAGAGAATTATGCAGTGCTGCCATAACCATGAGTGATAACACTGCGGC
CAACTTACTTCTGACAACGATCGGAGGACCGAAGGAGCTAACCGCTTTTTTGCACAACATGGGGGATCAT
GTAACTCGCCTTGATCGTTGGGAACCGGAGCTGAATGAAGCCATACCAAACGACGAGCGTGACACCACGA
TGCCTGTAGCAATGGCAACAACGTTGCGCAAACTATTAACTGGCGAACTACTTACTCTAGCTTCCCGGCA
ACAATTAATAGACTGGATGGAGGCGGATAAAGTTGCAGGACCACTTCTGCGCTCGGCCCTTCCGGCTGGC
TGGTTTATTGCTGATAAATCTGGAGCCGGTGAGCGTGGAAGCCGCGGTATCATTGCAGCACTGGGGCCAG
ATGGTAAGCCCTCCCGTATCGTAGTTATCTACACGACGGGGAGTCAGGCAACTATGGATGAACGAAATAG
ACAGATCGCTGAGATAGGTGCCTCACTGATTAAGCATTGGTAACTGTCAGACCAAGTTTACTCATATATA
CTTTAGATTGATTTAAAACTTCATTTTTAATTTAAAAGGATCTAGGTGAAGATCCTTTTTGATAATCTCA
TGACCAAAATCCCTTAACGTGAGTTTTCGTTCCACTGAGCGTCAGACCCCGTAGAAAAGATCAAAGGATC
TTCTTGAGATCCTTTTTTTCTGCGCGTAATCTGCTGCTTGCAAACAAAAAAACCACCGCTACCAGCGGTG
GTTTGTTTGCCGGATCAAGAGCTACCAACTCTTTTTCCGAAGGTAACTGGCTTCAGCAGAGCGCAGATAC
CAAATACTGTTCTTCTAGTGTAGCCGTAGTTAGGCCACCACTTCAAGAACTCTGTAGCACCGCCTACATA
CCTCGCTCTGCTAATCCTGTTACCAGTGGCTGCTGCCAGTGGCGATAAGTCGTGTCTTACCGGGTTGGAC
TCAAGACGATAGTTACCGGATAAGGCGCAGCGGTCGGGCTGAACGGGGGGTTCGTGCACACAGCCCAGCT
TGGAGCGAACGACCTACACCGAACTGAGATACCTACAGCGTGAGCTATGAGAAAGCGCCACGCTTCCCGA
AGGGAGAAAGGCGGACAGGTATCCGGTAAGCGGCAGGGTCGGAACAGGAGAGCGCACGAGGGAGCTTCCA
GGGGGAAACGCCTGGTATCTTTATAGTCCTGTCGGGTTTCGCCACCTCTGACTTGAGCGTCGATTTTTGT
GATGCTCGTCAGGGGGGCGGAGCCTATGGAAAAACGCCAGCAACGCGGCCTTTTTACGGTTCCTGGCCTT
TTGCTGGCCTTTTGCTCACATGTCCTGCAGGCAGCTGCGCGCTCGCTCGCTCACTGAGGCCGCCCGGGCG
TCGGGCGACCTTTGGTCGCCCGGCCTCAGTGAGCGAGCGAGCGCGCAGAGAGGGAGTGGCCAACTCCATC
ACTAGGGGTTCCTGCGGCCTCTAGACTCGAGGCGTT
Features (pLannotate 1.2.2; 26 found; start..end, strand, type, name):
      1..380     +  enhancer       CMV enhancer: human cytomegalovirus immediate early enhancer
    381..584     +  promoter       CMV promoter: human cytomegalovirus (CMV) immediate early promoter
    621..654     +  protein_bind   lox2272: Cre-mediated recombination occurs in the 8-bp core sequence (GGATACTT). lox2272 sites are compatible with each other, but incompatible with loxP or loxN sites (Lee and Saito, 1988). Cre recombinase
    655..704     -  intron         β-globin intron (fragment): internally truncated intron from human β-globin
    705..738     +  protein_bind   loxP: Cre-mediated recombination occurs in the 8-bp core sequence (GCATACAT). Cre recombinase
    748..776     -  CDS            3xHA (fragment): three tandem HA epitope tags
    787..803     -  CDS            3xHA (fragment): three tandem HA epitope tags
    814..830     -  CDS            3xHA (fragment): three tandem HA epitope tags
    837..884     -  CDS            nucleoplasmin NLS: bipartite nuclear localization signal from nucleoplasmin
    885..4040    -  CDS            cas9: CAS9_STAAU - Experimental evidence at protein level: Swiss-Prot protein existence level 1. CRISPR (clustered regularly interspaced short palindromic repeat) is an adaptive immune system that provides protection against mobile genetic elements (viruses, transposable elements and conjugative plasmids). CRISPR clusters contain spacers, sequences complementary to antecedent mobile elements, and target invading nucleic acids. CRISPR clusters are transcribed and processed into CRISPR RNA (crRNA). In type II CRISPR systems correct processing of pre-crRNA requires a trans- encoded small RNA (tracrRNA)
   4117..4150    -  protein_bind   lox2272: Cre-mediated recombination occurs in the 8-bp core sequence (GGATACTT). lox2272 sites are compatible with each other, but incompatible with loxP or loxN sites (Lee and Saito, 1988). Cre recombinase
   4151..4200    -  intron         β-globin intron (fragment): internally truncated intron from human β-globin
   4201..4234    -  protein_bind   loxP: Cre-mediated recombination occurs in the 8-bp core sequence (GCATACAT). Cre recombinase
   4265..4376    +  polyA_signal   bGH poly(A) signal: bovine growth hormone polyadenylation signal
   4479..4719    +  promoter       U6 promoter: RNA polymerase III promoter for human U6 snRNA
   4750..4825    +  misc_RNA       Sa gRNA scaffold: guide RNA scaffold for the Staphylococcus aureus CRISPR/Cas9 system
   4839..4979    +  repeat_region  AAV2 ITR: inverted terminal repeat of adeno-associated virus serotype 2 inverted
   4984..5035    -  misc_feature   bom (fragment): basis of mobility region from pBR322
   5054..5509    +  rep_origin     f1 ori (sequence partly withheld): f1 bacteriophage origin of replication; arrow indicates direction of (+) strand synthesis
   5510..5559    -  misc_feature   bom (fragment): basis of mobility region from pBR322
   5661..5696    -  CDS            rop (fragment): Rop protein, which maintains plasmids at low copy number; rop
   5791..5895    +  promoter       AmpR promoter: bla
   5896..6756    +  CDS            AmpR: β-lactamase; bla; confers resistance to ampicillin, carbenicillin, and related antibiotics
   6927..7515    +  rep_origin     ori: high-copy-number ColE1/pMB1/pBR322/pUC origin of replication
   7588..7615    +  repeat_region  AAV2 ITR (fragment): inverted terminal repeat of adeno-associated virus serotype 2 inverted
   7644..7671    +  repeat_region  AAV2 ITR (fragment): inverted terminal repeat of adeno-associated virus serotype 2 inverted
