[The description below was written by a language model from this plasmid's Addgene catalogue record and pLannotate feature annotations shown in this document.]
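Description:
pAAV-CMV-FLEX-SaCas9-U6-sgVamp2 is a single-vector AAV CRISPR plasmid for Cre-dependent mutagenesis of mouse Vamp2 (synaptobrevin-2). It derives from the pAAV-FLEX-SaCas9-U6-sgRNA backbone, with a Vamp2-targeting guide inserted by restriction cloning; the cloning sites are not recorded. In bacteria it is maintained as a high-copy plasmid through a ColE1/pUC-type origin and selected with ampicillin via the β-lactamase gene. An f1 origin is also present. The annotation detects one full AAV2 inverted terminal repeat downstream of the guide cassette and only fragments of the other one upstream of the CMV enhancer. Together they bracket the region that would be packaged into AAV particles.

The payload has two expression units. The CMV enhancer and promoter sit upstream of a FLEX (double-inverted) cassette, in which the Staphylococcus aureus Cas9 coding sequence lies in antisense orientation. It is fused to a nucleoplasmin nuclear localization signal and a 3xHA epitope tag, flanked by oppositely oriented lox2272 and loxP pairs, and followed by a bGH polyadenylation signal. Without Cre, no functional SaCas9 transcript is made. Cre recombination inverts the cassette and then locks it into the sense orientation, restricting nuclease expression to Cre-expressing cells, and the HA tag allows detection of the protein. A human U6 RNA polymerase III promoter separately drives the Vamp2 spacer joined to the SaCas9 guide RNA scaffold. The compact SaCas9 lets the nuclease and guide fit in one AAV genome. This suits the construct to cell-type-specific disruption of Vamp2 in Cre-driver mice.
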