Addgene plasmid #159920: pAAV-CMV-FLEX-SaCas9-U6-sgVamp2
Purpose: Mutagenesis of Vamp2
Depositing lab: Larry Zweifel. Depositing organization: University of Washington.
Backbone
  Vector backbone: pAAV-FLEX-SaCas9-U6-sgRNA
  Backbone manufacturer: Larry Zweifel (Addgene plasmid # 124844)
  Vector type: Mouse Targeting, AAV, CRISPR
Growth in bacteria
  Bacterial resistance: Ampicillin, 100 μg/mL
  Growth temperature: 37°C
  Growth strain: NEB Stable
  Copy number: High Copy
Gene/Insert
  Gene/Insert name: Vamp2
  gRNA/shRNA sequence: CGGGACCAGAAGTTGTCGGAG
  Species: M. musculus (mouse)
  Entrez Gene: Vamp2 (a.k.a. Syb-2, Syb2, Vamp-2, sybII)
  Cloning method: Restriction Enzyme; 5′ cloning site Unknown (unknown if destroyed); 3′ cloning site Unknown (unknown if destroyed)
Terms and licenses: Academic/Nonprofit Terms; Industry Terms: Not Available to Industry
How to cite: pAAV-CMV-FLEX-SaCas9-U6-sgVamp2 was a gift from Larry Zweifel (Addgene plasmid # 159920 ; http://n2t.net/addgene:159920 ; RRID:Addgene_159920)
